Addgene plasmid #113739: pENTR-PpU6P-sgRNA-R4R3
Purpose: Gateway entry vector containing attR4 and attR3 sites, U6 promoter, BsaI sites for protospacer ligation, and sgRNA.
Depositing lab: Magdalena Bezanilla. Depositing organization: Dartmouth College and Medical School. Publication: Efficient and modular CRISPR-Cas9 vector system for Physcomitrella patens. Mallett DR, Chang M, Cheng X, Bezanilla M. Plant Direct. 2019 Sep 12;3(9):e00168. doi: 10.1002/pld3.168. eCollection 2019 Sep. PubMed 31523744.
Backbone
  Vector backbone: pDONR221-P4rP3r
  Backbone manufacturer: Invitrogen
  Backbone size w/o insert (bp): 2664
  Vector type: CRISPR ; Gateway Entry Vector
Growth in bacteria
  Bacterial resistance: Kanamycin, 50 μg/mL
  Growth temperature: 37°C
  Growth strain: DH5alpha
  Copy number: High Copy
Gene/Insert
  Gene/Insert name: PpU6P::sgRNA
  gRNA/shRNA sequence: aaaagcaccgactcggtgccactttttcaagttgataacggactagccttattttaacttgctat
  Insert size (bp): 461
  Promoter: P. patens U6 promoter
  Cloning method: Gateway Cloning
  Sequencing primers: 5′ M13 Forward; 3′ M13 Reverse
Terms and licenses: Academic/Nonprofit Terms; Industry Terms: Not Available to Industry
How to cite: pENTR-PpU6P-sgRNA-R4R3 was a gift from Magdalena Bezanilla (Addgene plasmid # 113739 ; http://n2t.net/addgene:113739 ; RRID:Addgene_113739)
