[The description below was written by a language model from this plasmid's Addgene catalogue record and pLannotate feature annotations shown in this document.]
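Description:
pENTR-PpU6P-sgRNA-R4R3 is a small (about 3.1 kb) Gateway entry vector for CRISPR-Cas9 work in the moss Physcomitrella patens, built by BP recombination into the Invitrogen pDONR221-P4rP3r backbone. It is maintained in E. coli through a high-copy ColE1/pUC-type origin and selected with kanamycin via the aph(3')-Ia resistance gene. The rrnB T1 and T2 terminators upstream of the recombination cassette are standard donor-vector elements that insulate the insert from read-through transcription, and the short lacI and lacZα fragments and the T7 promoter in the feature table are backbone remnants rather than functional parts of the payload.

The roughly 460 bp insert consists of the P. patens U6 promoter, a Pol III promoter suited to expressing small RNAs, followed by BsaI sites and the Streptococcus pyogenes sgRNA scaffold. The automated annotation picks up the scaffold as tracrRNA and direct-repeat fragments on the reverse strand. It does not annotate the U6 promoter or the BsaI sites, which are known only from the catalogue entry. BsaI, a type IIS enzyme, allows annealed protospacer oligonucleotides to be ligated directly upstream of the scaffold to produce a complete guide expression unit. The cassette is flanked by attR4 and attR3 sites; the annotation tool labels the attR4 side as an attR1/attB4 overlap, which probably reflects similarity among att variants rather than a different site. These flanks define the unit's position in a MultiSite Gateway LR reaction. This lets it be combined with compatible entry clones carrying other guides and assembled into a destination vector, as part of a modular system for multiplexed genome editing in moss.
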