Features (pLannotate 1.2.2; 12 found; start..end, strand, type, name):
    121..213     +  CDS            lacI (fragment): lac repressor; lacI; The lac repressor binds to the lac operator to inhibit transcription in E. coli. This inhibition can be relieved by adding lactose or isopropyl-β-D-thiogalactopyranoside (IPTG).
    268..295     -  terminator     rrnB T2 terminator: transcription terminator T2 from the E. coli rrnB gene
    427..470     +  terminator     rrnB T1 terminator: Escherichia coli rrnB; transcription terminator T1 from the E. coli rrnB gene
    517..553     -  CDS            lacZα (fragment): LacZα fragment of β-galactosidase; lacZ fragment
    603..722     -  protein_bind   attR1: mutant version of attR; recombination site for the Gateway® LR reaction LR Clonase™
    706..726     -  protein_bind   attB4: mutant version of attB; core recombination site for the Gateway® BP reaction BP Clonase™
    761..824     -  misc_RNA       tracrRNA (fragment): trans-activating CRISPR RNA for the Streptococcus pyogenes CRISPR/Cas9 system
    828..844     -  repeat_region  DR (fragment): direct repeat for the Streptococcus pyogenes CRISPR/Cas system
   1188..1311    +  protein_bind   attR3: mutant version of attR; recombination site for the Gateway® LR reaction LR Clonase™
   1367..1385    -  promoter       T7 promoter: promoter for bacteriophage T7 RNA polymerase
   1519..2328    +  CDS            KanR: aminoglycoside phosphotransferase; aph(3')-Ia; confers resistance to kanamycin in bacteria or G418 (Geneticin®) in eukaryotes
   2475..3063    +  rep_origin     ori: high-copy-number ColE1/pMB1/pBR322/pUC origin of replication
>Addgene plasmid #113739 | pENTR-PpU6P-sgRNA-R4R3 | addgene full sequence | sequence record 219777 | Addgene NGS Result
CTTTCCTGCGTTATCCCCTGATTCTGTGGATAACCGTATTACCGCCTTTGAGTGAGCTGATACCGCTCGC
CGCAGCCGAACGACCGAGCGCAGCGAGTCAGTGAGCGAGGAAGCGGAAGAGCGCCCAATACGCAAACCGC
CTCTCCCCGCGCGTTGGCCGATTCATTAATGCAGCTGGCACGACAGGTTTCCCGACTGGAAAGCGGGCAG
TGAGCGCAACGCAATTAATACGCGTACCGCTAGCCAGGAAGAGTTTGTAGAAACGCAAAAAGGCCATCCG
TCAGGATGGCCTTCTGCTTAGTTTGATGCCTGGCAGTTTATGGCGGGCGTCCTGCCCGCCACCCTCCGGG
CCGTTGCTTCACAACGTTCAAATCCGCTCCCGGCGGATTTGTCCTACTCAGGAGAGCGTTCACCGACAAA
CAACAGATAAAACGAAAGGCCCAGTCTTCCGACTGAGCCTTTCGTTTTATTTGATGCCTGGCAGTTCCCT
ACTCTCGCGTTAACGCTAGCATGGATGTTTTCCCAGTCACGACGTTGTAAAACGACGGCCAGTCTTAAGC
TCGGGCCCCTACAGGTCACTAATACCATCTAAGTAGTTGATTCATAGTGACTGGATATGTTGTGTTTTAC
AGTATTATGTAGTCTGTTTTTTATGCAAAATCTAATTTAATATATTGATATTTATATCATTTTACGTTTC
TCGTTCAACTTTTCTATACAAAGTTGCCCCTTCACCGTCAGATGCTACTACTAAAAAAAAGCACCGACTC
GGTGCCACTTTTTCAAGTTGATAACGGACTAGCCTTATTTTAACTTGCTATGCTTTTCAGCATAGCTCTA
AAACTGAGACCTTGGTCTCTATGGGTTGTAAGTCCTCCACCTTCCTATATACCCGCCTTCACACCCACCT
CCATTCCATGTGGGTTATATCCCTCGCTCCATCCCTTTTCTCCCCCCCCCCTCGAAACCCGGTCGCGTCC
ACTCGGCCAGCCACCCAGCTGGACCCACTCACTCACTGCACCCTTTCTGCTTGTGCTCTCCCGCTGCCGC
TCCTTCGGGATATCCCCTTCTCCGCCACCGCAAGGACGCCGCCGTGGAAGAACCACACCATCACATCACA
TCACATCTACACCCATCGTCGCTAACCTGTCGCAACACGTCTGCTTCAATGGACGAATTCGAGCTCACAA
CTTTGTATAATAAAGTTGAACGAGAAACGTAAAATGATATAAATATCAATATATTAAATTAGATTTTGCA
TAAAAAACAGACTACATAATACTGTAAAACACAACATATCCAGTCACTATGAATCAACTACTTAGATGGT
ATTAGTGACCTGTACTGCAGGGCGGCCGCGATATCCCCTATAGTGAGTCGTATTACATGGTCATAGCTGT
TTCCTGGCAGCTCTGGCCCGTGTCTCAAAATCTCTGATGTTACATTGCACAAGATAAAAATATATCATCA
TGAACAATAAAACTGTCTGCTTACATAAACAGTAATACAAGGGGTGTTATGAGCCATATTCAACGGGAAA
CGTCGAGGCCGCGATTAAATTCCAACATGGATGCTGATTTATATGGGTATAAATGGGCTCGCGATAATGT
CGGGCAATCAGGTGCGACAATCTATCGCTTGTATGGGAAGCCCGATGCGCCAGAGTTGTTTCTGAAACAT
GGCAAAGGTAGCGTTGCCAATGATGTTACAGATGAGATGGTCAGACTAAACTGGCTGACGGAATTTATGC
CTCTTCCGACCATCAAGCATTTTATCCGTACTCCTGATGATGCATGGTTACTCACCACTGCGATCCCCGG
AAAAACAGCATTCCAGGTATTAGAAGAATATCCTGATTCAGGTGAAAATATTGTTGATGCGCTGGCAGTG
TTCCTGCGCCGGTTGCATTCGATTCCTGTTTGTAATTGTCCTTTTAACAGCGATCGCGTATTTCGTCTCG
CTCAGGCGCAATCACGAATGAATAACGGTTTGGTTGATGCGAGTGATTTTGATGACGAGCGTAATGGCTG
GCCTGTTGAACAAGTCTGGAAAGAAATGCATAAACTTTTGCCATTCTCACCGGATTCAGTCGTCACTCAT
GGTGATTTCTCACTTGATAACCTTATTTTTGACGAGGGGAAATTAATAGGTTGTATTGATGTTGGACGAG
TCGGAATCGCAGACCGATACCAGGATCTTGCCATCCTATGGAACTGCCTCGGTGAGTTTTCTCCTTCATT
ACAGAAACGGCTTTTTCAAAAATATGGTATTGATAATCCTGATATGAATAAATTGCAGTTTCATTTGATG
CTCGATGAGTTTTTCTAATCAGAATTGGTTAATTGGTTGTAACACTGGCAGAGCATTACGCTGACTTGAC
GGGACGGCGCAAGCTCATGACCAAAATCCCTTAACGTGAGTTACGCGTCGTTCCACTGAGCGTCAGACCC
CGTAGAAAAGATCAAAGGATCTTCTTGAGATCCTTTTTTTCTGCGCGTAATCTGCTGCTTGCAAACAAAA
AAACCACCGCTACCAGCGGTGGTTTGTTTGCCGGATCAAGAGCTACCAACTCTTTTTCCGAAGGTAACTG
GCTTCAGCAGAGCGCAGATACCAAATACTGTTCTTCTAGTGTAGCCGTAGTTAGGCCACCACTTCAAGAA
CTCTGTAGCACCGCCTACATACCTCGCTCTGCTAATCCTGTTACCAGTGGCTGCTGCCAGTGGCGATAAG
TCGTGTCTTACCGGGTTGGACTCAAGACGATAGTTACCGGATAAGGCGCAGCGGTCGGGCTGAACGGGGG
GTTCGTGCACACAGCCCAGCTTGGAGCGAACGACCTACACCGAACTGAGATACCTACAGCGTGAGCTATG
AGAAAGCGCCACGCTTCCCGAAGGGAGAAAGGCGGACAGGTATCCGGTAAGCGGCAGGGTCGGAACAGGA
GAGCGCACGAGGGAGCTTCCAGGGGGAAACGCCTGGTATCTTTATAGTCCTGTCGGGTTTCGCCACCTCT
GACTTGAGCGTCGATTTTTGTGATGCTCGTCAGGGGGGCGGAGCCTATGGAAAAACGCCAGCAACGCGGC
CTTTTTACGGTTCCTGGCCTTTTGCTGGCCTTTTGCTCACATGTT
